Addgene plasmid #216586: EEF1A2 - G70S in pENTR
Purpose: gateway cloning donor vector containing EEF1A2 ASD mutation
Depositing lab: Douglas Allan & Christopher Loewen. Depositing organization: University of British Columbia.
Backbone
  Vector backbone: pCR8-GW-TOPO
  Backbone manufacturer: GenScript
  Backbone size w/o insert (bp): 2800
  Vector type: Gateway Entry Plasmid
Growth in bacteria
  Bacterial resistance: Spectinomycin, 50 μg/mL
  Growth temperature: 37°C
  Growth strain: DH5alpha
  Copy number: High Copy
Gene/Insert
  Gene/Insert name: EEF1A2
  Species: H. sapiens (human)
  Insert size (bp): 1400
  Mutation: G70S
  Entrez Gene: EEF1A2 (a.k.a. DEE33, EEF1AL, EF-1-alpha-2, EF1A, EIEE33, HS1, MRD38, STN, STNL)
  Cloning method: Gibson Cloning
  Sequencing primers: 5′ M13 fwd; 3′ M13 rev
Terms and licenses: Academic/Nonprofit Terms; Industry Terms: Not Available to Industry
Depositor comments: insert contains a Kozak sequence that encodes a linker for cloning into N-terminal tagging pDEST vectors
How to cite: EEF1A2 - G70S in pENTR was a gift from Douglas Allan & Christopher Loewen (Addgene plasmid # 216586 ; http://n2t.net/addgene:216586 ; RRID:Addgene_216586)
