[The description below was written by a language model from this plasmid's Addgene catalogue record and pLannotate feature annotations shown in this document.]
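Description:
EEF1A2 - G70S in pENTR is a Gateway entry (donor) plasmid built on the pCR8-GW-TOPO backbone and carrying the human EEF1A2 coding sequence with a G70S substitution, which the record describes as an autism spectrum disorder (ASD)-associated mutation. EEF1A2 encodes a translation elongation factor that promotes GTP-dependent delivery of aminoacyl-tRNA to the ribosomal A site. The roughly 1.4 kb insert was introduced by Gibson cloning and lies between attL1 and attL2 sites, so an LR Clonase reaction can transfer it in a defined orientation into any attR-containing destination vector. According to the depositor, the insert includes a Kozak sequence that also reads through as a linker, allowing the open reading frame to be moved into destination vectors that add an N-terminal tag.

The sequenced plasmid is about 4.2 kb and is maintained in E. coli at high copy through a ColE1/pUC-type origin. Selection is by spectinomycin, conferred by the aadA (SmR) aminoglycoside adenylyltransferase gene, which sits downstream of an integron Pc promoter fragment. rrnB T1 and T2 terminators lie upstream of the attL1 side of the cassette and help insulate it from read-through transcription. A T7 promoter sits just outside attL2, pointing back toward the insert in antisense orientation. Short lacZα, lacI and GmR fragments are annotated but appear to be backbone remnants rather than functional elements. No eukaryotic promoter is annotated in the entry clone, so expression depends on the destination vector chosen. The construct serves as a source clone for generating expression vectors to study the functional consequences of this EEF1A2 variant.
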