Features (pLannotate 1.2.2; 12 found; start..end, strand, type, name):
     42..78      -  CDS            lacZα (fragment): LacZα fragment of β-galactosidase; lacZ fragment
     94..193     +  protein_bind   attL1: mutant version of attL; recombination site for the Gateway® LR reaction LR Clonase™
    202..1590    +  CDS            EEF1A2: EF1A2_HUMAN - Also known as EEF1AL, STN. Experimental evidence at protein level: Swiss-Prot protein existence level 1. This protein promotes the GTP-dependent binding of aminoacyl- tRNA to the A-site of ribosomes during protein biosynthesis. From Homo sapiens (Human).
   1597..1696    -  protein_bind   attL2: mutant version of attL; recombination site for the Gateway® LR reaction LR Clonase™
   1714..1732    -  promoter       T7 promoter: promoter for bacteriophage T7 RNA polymerase
   1922..1945    +  promoter       Pc promoter (fragment): intI1 (promoter lies within the coding sequence); class 1 integron promoter
   2121..2177    +  CDS            GmR (fragment): gentamycin acetyltransferase; aacC1; confers resistance to gentamycin
   2184..2975    +  CDS            SmR: aminoglycoside adenylyltransferase (Murphy, 1985); aadA; confers resistance to spectinomycin and streptomycin
   3068..3656    +  rep_origin     ori: high-copy-number ColE1/pMB1/pBR322/pUC origin of replication
   3839..3931    +  CDS            lacI (fragment): lac repressor; lacI; The lac repressor binds to the lac operator to inhibit transcription in E. coli. This inhibition can be relieved by adding lactose or isopropyl-β-D-thiogalactopyranoside (IPTG).
   3986..4013    -  terminator     rrnB T2 terminator: transcription terminator T2 from the E. coli rrnB gene
   4145..4188    +  terminator     rrnB T1 terminator: Escherichia coli rrnB; transcription terminator T1 from the E. coli rrnB gene
>Addgene plasmid #216586 | EEF1A2 - G70S in pENTR | addgene full sequence | sequence record 426882 | Addgene NGS Result
GCCTGGCAGTTCCCTACTCTCGCGTTAACGCTAGCATGGATGTTTTCCCAGTCACGACGTTGTAAAACGA
CGGCCAGTCTTAAGCTCGGGCCCCAAATAATGATTTTATTTTGACTGATAGTGACCTGTTCGTTGCAACA
AATTGATGAGCAATGCTTTTTTATAATGCCAACTTTGTACAAAAAAGCAGGCTCCGGCACCATGGGCAAG
GAGAAGACCCACATCAACATCGTGGTCATCGGCCACGTGGACTCCGGAAAGTCCACCACCACGGGCCACC
TCATCTACAAATGCGGAGGTATTGACAAAAGGACCATTGAGAAGTTCGAGAAGGAGGCGGCTGAGATGGG
GAAGGGATCCTTCAAGTATGCCTGGGTGCTGGACAAGCTGAAGGCGGAGCGTGAGCGCAGCATCACCATC
GACATCTCCCTCTGGAAGTTCGAGACCACCAAGTACTACATCACCATCATCGATGCCCCCGGCCACCGCG
ACTTCATCAAGAACATGATCACGGGTACATCCCAGGCGGACTGCGCAGTGCTGATCGTGGCGGCGGGCGT
GGGCGAGTTCGAGGCGGGCATCTCCAAGAATGGGCAGACGCGGGAGCATGCCCTGCTGGCCTACACGCTG
GGTGTGAAGCAGCTCATCGTGGGCGTGAACAAAATGGACTCCACAGAGCCGGCCTACAGCGAGAAGCGCT
ACGACGAGATCGTCAAGGAAGTCAGCGCCTACATCAAGAAGATCGGCTACAACCCGGCCACCGTGCCCTT
TGTGCCCATCTCCGGCTGGCACGGTGACAACATGCTGGAGCCCTCCCCCAACATGCCGTGGTTCAAGGGC
TGGAAGGTGGAGCGTAAGGAGGGCAACGCAAGCGGCGTGTCCCTGCTGGAGGCCCTGGACACCATCCTGC
CCCCCACGCGCCCCACGGACAAGCCCCTGCGCCTGCCGCTGCAGGACGTGTACAAGATTGGCGGCATTGG
CACGGTGCCCGTGGGCCGGGTGGAGACCGGAATCCTGCGGCCGGGCATGGTGGTGACCTTTGCGCCAGTG
AACATCACCACTGAGGTGAAGTCAGTGGAGATGCACCACGAGGCTCTGAGCGAAGCTCTGCCCGGCGACA
ACGTCGGCTTCAATGTGAAGAACGTGTCGGTGAAGGACATCCGGCGGGGCAACGTGTGTGGGGACAGCAA
GTCTGACCCGCCGCAGGAGGCTGCTCAGTTCACCTCCCAGGTCATCATCCTGAACCACCCGGGGCAGATT
AGCGCCGGCTACTCCCCGGTCATCGACTGCCACACAGCCCACATCGCCTGCAAGTTTGCGGAGCTGAAGG
AGAAGATTGACCGGCGCTCTGGCAAGAAGCTGGAGGACAACCCCAAGTCCCTGAAGTCTGGAGACGCGGC
CATCGTGGAGATGGTGCCGGGAAAGCCCATGTGTGTGGAGAGCTTCTCCCAGTACCCGCCTCTCGGCCGC
TTCGCCGTGCGCGACATGAGGCAGACGGTGGCCGTAGGCGTCATCAAGAACGTGGAGAAGAAGAGCGGCG
GCGCCGGCAAGGTCACCAAGTCGGCGCAGAAGGCGCAGAAGGCGGGCAAGTGATAGACCCAGCTTTCTTG
TACAAAGTTGGCATTATAAAAAATAATTGCTCATCAATTTGTTGCAACGAACAGGTCACTATCAGTCAAA
ATAAAATCATTATTTGCCATCCAGCTGATATCCCCTATAGTGAGTCGTATTACATGGTCATAGCTGTTTC
CTGGCAGCTCTGGCCCGTGTCTCAAAATCTCTGATGTTACATTGCACAAGATAAAAATATATCATCATGC
CTCCTCTAGACCAGCCAGGACAGAAATGCCTCGACTTCGCTGCTACCCAAGGTTGCCGGGTGACGCACAC
CGTGGAAACGGATGAAGGCACGAACCCAGTGGACATAAGCCTGTTCGGTTCGTAAGCTGTAATGCAAGTA
GCGTATGCGCTCACGCAACTGGTCCAGAACCTTGACCGAACGCAGCGGTGGTAACGGCGCAGTGGCGGTT
TTCATGGCTTGTTATGACTGTTTTTTTGGGGTACAGTCTATGCCTCGGGCATCCAAGCAGCAAGCGCGTT
ACGCCGTGGGTCGATGTTTGATGTTATGGAGCAGCAACGATGTTACGCAGCAGGGCAGTCGCCCTAAAAC
AAAGTTAAACATTATGAGGGAAGCGGTGATCGCCGAAGTATCGACTCAACTATCAGAGGTAGTTGGCGTC
ATCGAGCGCCATCTCGAACCGACGTTGCTGGCCGTACATTTGTACGGCTCCGCAGTGGATGGCGGCCTGA
AGCCACACAGTGATATTGATTTGCTGGTTACGGTGACCGTAAGGCTTGATGAAACAACGCGGCGAGCTTT
GATCAACGACCTTTTGGAAACTTCGGCTTCCCCTGGAGAGAGCGAGATTCTCCGCGCTGTAGAAGTCACC
ATTGTTGTGCACGACGACATCATTCCGTGGCGTTATCCAGCTAAGCGCGAACTGCAATTTGGAGAATGGC
AGCGCAATGACATTCTTGCAGGTATCTTCGAGCCAGCCACGATCGACATTGATCTGGCTATCTTGCTGAC
AAAAGCAAGAGAACATAGCGTTGCCTTGGTAGGTCCAGCGGCGGAGGAACTCTTTGATCCGGTTCCTGAA
CAGGATCTATTTGAGGCGCTAAATGAAACCTTAACGCTATGGAACTCGCCGCCCGACTGGGCTGGCGATG
AGCGAAATGTAGTGCTTACGTTGTCCCGCATTTGGTACAGCGCAGTAACCGGCAAAATCGCGCCGAAGGA
TGTCGCTGCCGACTGGGCAATGGAGCGCCTGCCGGCCCAGTATCAGCCCGTCATACTTGAAGCTAGACAG
GCTTATCTTGGACAAGAAGAAGATCGCTTGGCCTCGCGCGCAGATCAGTTGGAAGAATTTGTCCACTACG
TGAAAGGCGAGATCACCAAGGTAGTCGGCAAATAACCCTCGAGCCACCCATGACCAAAATCCCTTAACGT
GAGTTACGCGTCGTTCCACTGAGCGTCAGACCCCGTAGAAAAGATCAAAGGATCTTCTTGAGATCCTTTT
TTTCTGCGCGTAATCTGCTGCTTGCAAACAAAAAAACCACCGCTACCAGCGGTGGTTTGTTTGCCGGATC
AAGAGCTACCAACTCTTTTTCCGAAGGTAACTGGCTTCAGCAGAGCGCAGATACCAAATACTGTTCTTCT
AGTGTAGCCGTAGTTAGGCCACCACTTCAAGAACTCTGTAGCACCGCCTACATACCTCGCTCTGCTAATC
CTGTTACCAGTGGCTGCTGCCAGTGGCGATAAGTCGTGTCTTACCGGGTTGGACTCAAGACGATAGTTAC
CGGATAAGGCGCAGCGGTCGGGCTGAACGGGGGGTTCGTGCACACAGCCCAGCTTGGAGCGAACGACCTA
CACCGAACTGAGATACCTACAGCGTGAGCTATGAGAAAGCGCCACGCTTCCCGAAGGGAGAAAGGCGGAC
AGGTATCCGGTAAGCGGCAGGGTCGGAACAGGAGAGCGCACGAGGGAGCTTCCAGGGGGAAACGCCTGGT
ATCTTTATAGTCCTGTCGGGTTTCGCCACCTCTGACTTGAGCGTCGATTTTTGTGATGCTCGTCAGGGGG
GCGGAGCCTATGGAAAAACGCCAGCAACGCGGCCTTTTTACGGTTCCTGGCCTTTTGCTGGCCTTTTGCT
CACATGTTCTTTCCTGCGTTATCCCCTGATTCTGTGGATAACCGTATTACCGCCTTTGAGTGAGCTGATA
CCGCTCGCCGCAGCCGAACGACCGAGCGCAGCGAGTCAGTGAGCGAGGAAGCGGAAGAGCGCCCAATACG
CAAACCGCCTCTCCCCGCGCGTTGGCCGATTCATTAATGCAGCTGGCACGACAGGTTTCCCGACTGGAAA
GCGGGCAGTGAGCGCAACGCAATTAATACGCGTACCGCTAGCCAGGAAGAGTTTGTAGAAACGCAAAAAG
GCCATCCGTCAGGATGGCCTTCTGCTTAGTTTGATGCCTGGCAGTTTATGGCGGGCGTCCTGCCCGCCAC
CCTCCGGGCCGTTGCTTCACAACGTTCAAATCCGCTCCCGGCGGATTTGTCCTACTCAGGAGAGCGTTCA
CCGACAAACAACAGATAAAACGAAAGGCCCAGTCTTCCGACTGAGCCTTTCGTTTTATTTGAT
